Addgene plasmid #14299: pAG426GAL-ECFP-ccdB
Purpose: (Empty Backbone)
Depositing lab: Susan Lindquist. Depositing organization: Whitehead Institute for Biomedical Research. Publication: A suite of Gateway cloning vectors for high-throughput genetic analysis in Saccharomyces cerevisiae. Alberti S, Gitler AD, Lindquist S. Yeast. 2007 Oct . 24(10):913-9. 10.1002/yea.1502 PubMed 17583893.
Backbone
  Vector backbone: pRS426
  Vector type: Yeast Expression ; Gateway Destination
  Selectable markers: URA3
Growth in bacteria
  Bacterial resistance: Chloramphenicol and Ampicillin, 25 & 100 μg/mL
  Growth temperature: 37°C
  Growth strain: ccdB Survival
  Growth instructions: DB3.1, ccdB Survival
  Copy number: Unknown
Gene/Insert
  Gene/Insert name: None
  Tag / fusion protein: ECFP (N terminal on backbone)
  Cloning method: Gateway Cloning
  Sequencing primers: 5′ EGFP-C
Terms and licenses: Academic/Nonprofit Terms; Industry Terms: Not Available to Industry
Depositor comments: Type of plasmid: 2-micron. This plasmid contains the Gateway technology from Invitrogen; Invitrogen requires purchasing of Gateway Clonase for carrying out the Gateway recombinational cloning reaction http://www.invitrogen.com Please note that the full plasmid sequence is provided as a reference only, and may not match the exact sequence of the plasmid.
How to cite: pAG426GAL-ECFP-ccdB was a gift from Susan Lindquist (Addgene plasmid # 14299 ; http://n2t.net/addgene:14299 ; RRID:Addgene_14299)
