[The description below was written by a language model from this plasmid's Addgene catalogue record and pLannotate feature annotations shown in this document.]
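Description:
pAG426GAL-ECFP-ccdB is an empty Gateway destination vector for galactose-inducible expression of N-terminally ECFP-tagged proteins in Saccharomyces cerevisiae. It is built on the pRS426 backbone, a yeast–E. coli shuttle plasmid that carries the 2μ origin for episomal, multicopy maintenance in yeast and the URA3 gene with its own promoter for selection in uracil auxotrophs (URA3 is also counterselectable with 5-FOA). For work in bacteria the plasmid has a ColE1/pUC-type origin, an ampicillin resistance gene and an f1 origin, along with pBluescript-derived remnants such as lac regulatory elements, a lacZα fragment and flanking T3 and T7 promoters.

The expression unit runs from the Gal4-regulated GAL1 promoter through the ECFP coding sequence into a Gateway cassette, and ends at the CYC1 terminator. The cassette is bounded by attR1 and attR2 and contains a chloramphenicol resistance gene and the ccdB toxin gene. In an LR recombination with an entry clone, the region between the att sites is exchanged for the gene of interest, which then lies downstream of ECFP to give an N-terminal cyan fluorescent fusion. Because CcdB poisons gyrase in ordinary E. coli strains, unrecombined vector is selected against after the reaction. The empty vector itself must therefore be propagated in a ccdB-tolerant strain, with chloramphenicol plus ampicillin selection.

The plasmid belongs to a suite of yeast Gateway vectors designed for high-throughput genetic analysis. It suits inducible overexpression and live-cell localisation studies of ORF collections. The depositor notes that the full sequence is a reference only and may not match the physical plasmid exactly.
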