Features (pLannotate 1.2.2; 28 found; start..end, strand, type, name):
     69..1411    +  rep_origin     2μ ori: yeast 2μ plasmid origin of replication
   1438..1542    +  promoter       AmpR promoter: bla
   1543..2403    +  CDS            AmpR: β-lactamase; bla; confers resistance to ampicillin, carbenicillin, and related antibiotics
   2574..3162    +  rep_origin     ori: high-copy-number ColE1/pMB1/pBR322/pUC origin of replication
   3345..3437    +  CDS            lacI (fragment): lac repressor; lacI; The lac repressor binds to the lac operator to inhibit transcription in E. coli. This inhibition can be relieved by adding lactose or isopropyl-β-D-thiogalactopyranoside (IPTG).
   3450..3471    +  protein_bind   CAP binding site: CAP binding activates transcription in the presence of cAMP. E. coli catabolite activator protein
   3486..3516    +  promoter       lac promoter: promoter for the E. coli lac operon
   3524..3540    +  protein_bind   lac operator: The lac repressor binds to the lac operator to inhibit transcription in E. coli. This inhibition can be relieved by adding lactose or isopropyl-β-D-thiogalactopyranoside (IPTG). lac repressor encoded by lacI
   3585..3603    +  promoter       T3 promoter: promoter for bacteriophage T3 RNA polymerase
   3627..4068    +  promoter       GAL1 promoter: S. cerevisiae GAL1; inducible promoter, regulated by Gal4
   4083..4106    +  misc_feature   MCS (fragment): pBluescript multiple cloning site
   4112..4828    +  CDS            ECFP: ECFP is a basic (constitutively fluorescent) cyan fluorescent protein published in 1996, derived from Aequorea victoria. It has low acid sensitivity.
   4853..4977    +  protein_bind   attR1: mutant version of attR; recombination site for the Gateway® LR reaction LR Clonase™
   5002..5032    +  promoter       lac UV5 promoter: E. coli lac promoter with an "up" mutation
   5056..5085    +  promoter       cat promoter (fragment): promoter of the E. coli cat gene encoding chloramphenicol acetyltransferase
   5086..5745    +  CDS            CmR: chloramphenicol acetyltransferase; cat; confers resistance to chloramphenicol
   5927..6085    +  CDS            ccdA (fragment): CCDA_ECO57 - Also known as H, letA. Experimental evidence at protein level: Swiss-Prot protein existence level 1. Antitoxin component of a type II toxin-antitoxin (TA) system which inhibits the post-segregational killing (PSK) of plasmid-free cells, also referred to as a plasmid addiction system. Binds to and blocks the activity of CcdB; will also remove bound CcdB protein from the CcdB-GyrA complex by forming a CcdA-CcdB complex, a process termed rejuvenation. Functions as a transcriptional corepressor for the ccdAB operon, repression also requires CcdB (By similarity). From Escherichia coli
   6090..6392    +  CDS            ccdB: CCDB_ECOLI - Also known as G, letB, letD. Experimental evidence at protein level: Swiss-Prot protein existence level 1. Toxic component of a type II toxin-antitoxin (TA) system, functioning in plasmid maintainence. Responsible for the post- segregational killing (PSK) of plasmid-free cells, also referred to as a plasmid addiction system. Half-life of over 2 hours. Cell killing by CcdB is accompanied by filamentation, defects in chromosome and plasmid segregation, defects in cell division, formation of anucleate cells, decreased DNA synthesis and plasmid loss. Interferes with the activity of DN
   6436..6560    -  protein_bind   attR2: mutant version of attR; recombination site for the Gateway® LR reaction LR Clonase™
   6567..6814    +  terminator     CYC1 terminator: S. cerevisiae CYC1; transcription terminator for CYC1
   6833..6851    -  promoter       T7 promoter: promoter for bacteriophage T7 RNA polymerase
   6859..7014    +  CDS            lacZα (fragment): LacZα fragment of β-galactosidase; lacZ fragment
   7022..7477    +  rep_origin     f1 ori (sequence partly withheld): f1 bacteriophage origin of replication; arrow indicates direction of (+) strand synthesis
   7478..7529    -  misc_feature   bom (fragment): basis of mobility region from pBR322
   7608..8411    -  CDS            URA3: orotidine-5'-phosphate decarboxylase, required for uracil biosynthesis; S. cerevisiae URA3; yeast auxotrophic marker, counterselectable with 5-fluoroorotic acid (5-FOA)
   8412..8627    -  promoter       URA3 promoter: S. cerevisiae URA3
   8642..8691    -  misc_feature   bom (fragment): basis of mobility region from pBR322
   8793..1       -  CDS            rop (fragment) (across the origin): Rop protein, which maintains plasmids at low copy number; rop
>Addgene plasmid #14299 | pAG426GAL-ECFP-ccdB | depositor full sequence | sequence record 7962 | Author sequence
GACGAAAGGGCCTCGTGATACGCCTATTTTTATAGGTTAATGTCATGATAATAATGGTTTCTTAGTATGA
TCCAATATCAAAGGAAATGATAGCATTGAAGGATGAGACTAATCCAATTGAGGAGTGGCAGCATATAGAA
CAGCTAAAGGGTAGTGCTGAAGGAAGCATACGATACCCCGCATGGAATGGGATAATATCACAGGAGGTAC
TAGACTACCTTTCATCCTACATAAATAGACGCATATAAGTACGCATTTAAGCATAAACACGCACTATGCC
GTTCTTCTCATGTATATATATATACAGGCAACACGCAGATATAGGTGCGACGTGAACAGTGAGCTGTATG
TGCGCAGCTCGCGTTGCATTTTCGGAAGCGCTCGTTTTCGGAAACGCTTTGAAGTTCCTATTCCGAAGTT
CCTATTCTCTAGAAAGTATAGGAACTTCAGAGCGCTTTTGAAAACCAAAAGCGCTCTGAAGACGCACTTT
CAAAAAACCAAAAACGCACCGGACTGTAACGAGCTACTAAAATATTGCGAATACCGCTTCCACAAACATT
GCTCAAAAGTATCTCTTTGCTATATATCTCTGTGCTATATCCCTATATAACCTACCCATCCACCTTTCGC
TCCTTGAACTTGCATCTAAACTCGACCTCTACATTTTTTATGTTTATCTCTAGTATTACTCTTTAGACAA
AAAAATTGTAGTAAGAACTATTCATAGAGTGAATCGAAAACAATACGAAAATGTAAACATTTCCTATACG
TAGTATATAGAGACAAAATAGAAGAAACCGTTCATAATTTTCTGACCAATGAAGAATCATCAACGCTATC
ACTTTCTGTTCACAAAGTATGCGCAATCCACATCGGTATAGAATATAATCGGGGATGCCTTTATCTTGAA
AAAATGCACCCGCAGCTTCGCTAGTAATCAGTAAACGCGGGAAGTGGAGTCAGGCTTTTTTTATGGAAGA
GAAAATAGACACCAAAGTAGCCTTCTTCTAACCTTAACGGACCTACAGTGCAAAAAGTTATCAAGAGACT
GCATTATAGAGCGCACAAAGGAGAAAAAAAGTAATCTAAGATGCTTTGTTAGAAAAATAGCGCTCTCGGG
ATGCATTTTTGTAGAACAAAAAAGAAGTATAGATTCTTTGTTGGTAAAATAGCGCTCTCGCGTTGCATTT
CTGTTCTGTAAAAATGCAGCTCAGATTCTTTGTTTGAAAAATTAGCGCTCTCGCGTTGCATTTTTGTTTT
ACAAAAATGAAGCACAGATTCTTCGTTGGTAAAATAGCGCTTTCGCGTTGCATTTCTGTTCTGTAAAAAT
GCAGCTCAGATTCTTTGTTTGAAAAATTAGCGCTCTCGCGTTGCATTTTTGTTCTACAAAATGAAGCACA
GATGCTTCGTTCAGGTGGCACTTTTCGGGGAAATGTGCGCGGAACCCCTATTTGTTTATTTTTCTAAATA
CATTCAAATATGTATCCGCTCATGAGACAATAACCCTGATAAATGCTTCAATAATATTGAAAAAGGAAGA
GTATGAGTATTCAACATTTCCGTGTCGCCCTTATTCCCTTTTTTGCGGCATTTTGCCTTCCTGTTTTTGC
TCACCCAGAAACGCTGGTGAAAGTAAAAGATGCTGAAGATCAGTTGGGTGCACGAGTGGGTTACATCGAA
CTGGATCTCAACAGCGGTAAGATCCTTGAGAGTTTTCGCCCCGAAGAACGTTTTCCAATGATGAGCACTT
TTAAAGTTCTGCTATGTGGCGCGGTATTATCCCGTATTGACGCCGGGCAAGAGCAACTCGGTCGCCGCAT
ACACTATTCTCAGAATGACTTGGTTGAGTACTCACCAGTCACAGAAAAGCATCTTACGGATGGCATGACA
GTAAGAGAATTATGCAGTGCTGCCATAACCATGAGTGATAACACTGCGGCCAACTTACTTCTGACAACGA
TCGGAGGACCGAAGGAGCTAACCGCTTTTTTGCACAACATGGGGGATCATGTAACTCGCCTTGATCGTTG
GGAACCGGAGCTGAATGAAGCCATACCAAACGACGAGCGTGACACCACGATGCCTGTAGCAATGGCAACA
ACGTTGCGCAAACTATTAACTGGCGAACTACTTACTCTAGCTTCCCGGCAACAATTAATAGACTGGATGG
AGGCGGATAAAGTTGCAGGACCACTTCTGCGCTCGGCCCTTCCGGCTGGCTGGTTTATTGCTGATAAATC
TGGAGCCGGTGAGCGTGGGTCTCGCGGTATCATTGCAGCACTGGGGCCAGATGGTAAGCCCTCCCGTATC
GTAGTTATCTACACGACGGGGAGTCAGGCAACTATGGATGAACGAAATAGACAGATCGCTGAGATAGGTG
CCTCACTGATTAAGCATTGGTAACTGTCAGACCAAGTTTACTCATATATACTTTAGATTGATTTAAAACT
TCATTTTTAATTTAAAAGGATCTAGGTGAAGATCCTTTTTGATAATCTCATGACCAAAATCCCTTAACGT
GAGTTTTCGTTCCACTGAGCGTCAGACCCCGTAGAAAAGATCAAAGGATCTTCTTGAGATCCTTTTTTTC
TGCGCGTAATCTGCTGCTTGCAAACAAAAAAACCACCGCTACCAGCGGTGGTTTGTTTGCCGGATCAAGA
GCTACCAACTCTTTTTCCGAAGGTAACTGGCTTCAGCAGAGCGCAGATACCAAATACTGTCCTTCTAGTG
TAGCCGTAGTTAGGCCACCACTTCAAGAACTCTGTAGCACCGCCTACATACCTCGCTCTGCTAATCCTGT
TACCAGTGGCTGCTGCCAGTGGCGATAAGTCGTGTCTTACCGGGTTGGACTCAAGACGATAGTTACCGGA
TAAGGCGCAGCGGTCGGGCTGAACGGGGGGTTCGTGCACACAGCCCAGCTTGGAGCGAACGACCTACACC
GAACTGAGATACCTACAGCGTGAGCTATGAGAAAGCGCCACGCTTCCCGAAGGGAGAAAGGCGGACAGGT
ATCCGGTAAGCGGCAGGGTCGGAACAGGAGAGCGCACGAGGGAGCTTCCAGGGGGAAACGCCTGGTATCT
TTATAGTCCTGTCGGGTTTCGCCACCTCTGACTTGAGCGTCGATTTTTGTGATGCTCGTCAGGGGGGCGG
AGCCTATGGAAAAACGCCAGCAACGCGGCCTTTTTACGGTTCCTGGCCTTTTGCTGGCCTTTTGCTCACA
TGTTCTTTCCTGCGTTATCCCCTGATTCTGTGGATAACCGTATTACCGCCTTTGAGTGAGCTGATACCGC
TCGCCGCAGCCGAACGACCGAGCGCAGCGAGTCAGTGAGCGAGGAAGCGGAAGAGCGCCCAATACGCAAA
CCGCCTCTCCCCGCGCGTTGGCCGATTCATTAATGCAGCTGGCACGACAGGTTTCCCGACTGGAAAGCGG
GCAGTGAGCGCAACGCAATTAATGTGAGTTACCTCACTCATTAGGCACCCCAGGCTTTACACTTTATGCT
TCCGGCTCCTATGTTGTGTGGAATTGTGAGCGGATAACAATTTCACACAGGAAACAGCTATGACCATGAT
TACGCCAAGCGCGCAATTAACCCTCACTAAAGGGAACAAAAGCTGGAGCTCTAGTACGGATTAGAAGCCG
CCGAGCGGGCGACAGCCCTCCGACGGAAGACTCTCCTCCGTGCGTCCTCGTCTTCACCGGTCGCGTTCCT
GAAACGCAGATGTGCCTCGCGCCGCACTGCTCCGAACAATAAAGATTCTACAATACTAGCTTTTATGGTT
ATGAAGAGGAAAAATTGGCAGTAACCTGGCCCCACAAACCTTCAAATTAACGAATCAAATTAACAACCAT
AGGATGATAATGCGATTAGTTTTTTAGCCTTATTTCTGGGGTAATTAATCAGCGAAGCGATGATTTTTGA
TCTATTAACAGATATATAAATGGAAAAGCTGCATAACCACTTTAACTAATACTTTCAACATTTTCAGTTT
GTATTACTTCTTATTCAAATGTCATAAAAGTATCAACAAAAAATTGTTAATATACCTCTATACTTTAACG
TCAAGGAGAAAAAACCCCGGATTCTAGAACTAGTGGATCCCCCGGGACAAAATGGTGAGCAAGGGCGAGG
AGCTGTTCACCGGGGTGGTGCCCATCCTGGTCGAGCTGGACGGCGACGTAAACGGCCACAAGTTCAGCGT
GTCCGGCGAGGGCGAGGGCGATGCCACCTACGGCAAGCTGACCCTGAAGTTCATCTGCACCACCGGCAAG
CTGCCCGTGCCCTGGCCCACCCTCGTGACCACCCTGACCTGGGGCGTGCAGTGCTTCAGCCGCTACCCCG
ACCACATGAAGCAGCACGACTTCTTCAAGTCCGCCATGCCCGAAGGCTACGTCCAGGAGCGCACCATCTT
CTTCAAGGACGACGGCAACTACAAGACCCGCGCCGAGGTGAAGTTCGAGGGCGACACCCTGGTGAACCGC
ATCGAGCTGAAGGGCATCGACTTCAAGGAGGACGGCAACATCCTGGGGCACAAGCTGGAGTACAACTACA
TCAGCCACAACGTCTATATCACCGCCGACAAGCAGAAGAACGGCATCAAGGCCAACTTCAAGATCCGCCA
CAACATCGAGGACGGCAGCGTGCAGCTCGCCGACCACTACCAGCAGAACACCCCCATCGGCGACGGCCCC
GTGCTGCTGCCCGACAACCACTACCTGAGCACCCAGTCCGCCCTGAGCAAAGACCCCAACGAGAAGCGCG
ATCACATGGTCCTGCTGGAGTTCGTGACCGCCGCCGGGATCACTCTCGGCATGGACGAGCTGTACAAGGG
TGGACCAGGTGGTGGACATCAAACAAGTTTGTACAAAAAAGCTGAACGAGAAACGTAAAATGATATAAAT
ATCAATATATTAAATTAGATTTTGCATAAAAAACAGACTACATAATACTGTAAAACACAACATATCCAGT
CACTATGGCGGCCGCATTAGGCACCCCAGGCTTTACACTTTATGCTTCCGGCTCGTATAATGTGTGGATT
TTGAGTTAGGATCCGTCGAGATTTTCAGGAGCTAAGGAAGCTAAAATGGAGAAAAAAATCACTGGATATA
CCACCGTTGATATATCCCAATGGCATCGTAAAGAACATTTTGAGGCATTTCAGTCAGTTGCTCAATGTAC
CTATAACCAGACCGTTCAGCTGGATATTACGGCCTTTTTAAAGACCGTAAAGAAAAATAAGCACAAGTTT
TATCCGGCCTTTATTCACATTCTTGCCCGCCTGATGAATGCTCATCCGGAATTCCGTATGGCAATGAAAG
ACGGTGAGCTGGTGATATGGGATAGTGTTCACCCTTGTTACACCGTTTTCCATGAGCAAACTGAAACGTT
TTCATCGCTCTGGAGTGAATACCACGACGATTTCCGGCAGTTTCTACACATATATTCGCAAGATGTGGCG
TGTTACGGTGAAAACCTGGCCTATTTCCCTAAAGGGTTTATTGAGAATATGTTTTTCGTCTCAGCCAATC
CCTGGGTGAGTTTCACCAGTTTTGATTTAAACGTGGCCAATATGGACAACTTCTTCGCCCCCGTTTTCAC
CATGGGCAAATATTATACGCAAGGCGACAAGGTGCTGATGCCGCTGGCGATTCAGGTTCATCATGCCGTC
TGTGATGGCTTCCATGTCGGCAGAATGCTTAATGAATTACAACAGTACTGCGATGAGTGGCAGGGCGGGG
CGTAAACGCCGCGTGGATCCGGCTTACTAAAAGCCAGATAACAGTATGCGTATTTGCGCGCTGATTTTTG
CGGTATAAGAATATATACTGATATGTATACCCGAAGTATGTCAAAAAGAGGTATGCTATGAAGCAGCGTA
TTACAGTGACAGTTGACAGCGACAGCTATCAGTTGCTCAAGGCATATATGATGTCAATATCTCCGGTCTG
GTAAGCACAACCATGCAGAATGAAGCCCGTCGTCTGCGTGCCGAACGCTGGAAAGCGGAAAATCAGGAAG
GGATGGCTGAGGTCGCCCGGTTTATTGAAATGAACGGCTCTTTTGCTGACGAGAACAGGGGCTGGTGAAA
TGCAGTTTAAGGTTTACACCTATAAAAGAGAGAGCCGTTATCGTCTGTTTGTGGATGTACAGAGTGATAT
TATTGACACGCCCGGGCGACGGATGGTGATCCCCCTGGCCAGTGCACGTCTGCTGTCAGATAAAGTCTCC
CGTGAACTTTACCCGGTGGTGCATATCGGGGATGAAAGCTGGCGCATGATGACCACCGATATGGCCAGTG
TGCCGGTCTCCGTTATCGGGGAAGAAGTGGCTGATCTCAGCCACCGCGAAAATGACATCAAAAACGCCAT
TAACCTGATGTTCTGGGGAATATAAATGTCAGGCTCCCTTATACACAGCCAGTCTGCAGGTCGACCATAG
TGACTGGATATGTTGTGTTTTACAGTATTATGTAGTCTGTTTTTTATGCAAAATCTAATTTAATATATTG
ATATTTATATCATTTTACGTTTCTCGTTCAGCTTTCTTGTACAAAGTGGTTCGATGTCATGTAATTAGTT
ATGTCACGCTTACATTCACGCCCTCCCCCCACATCCGCTCTAACCGAAAAGGAAGGAGTTAGACAACCTG
AAGTCTAGGTCCCTATTTATTTTTTTATAGTTATGTTAGTATTAAGAACGTTATTTATATTTCAAATTTT
TCTTTTTTTTCTGTACAGACGCGTGTACGCATGTAACATTATACTGAAAACCTTGCTTGAGAAGGTTTTG
GGACGCTCGAAGGCTTTAATTTGCGGCCGGTACCCAATTCGCCCTATAGTGAGTCGTATTACGCGCGCTC
ACTGGCCGTCGTTTTACAACGTCGTGACTGGGAAAACCCTGGCGTTACCCAACTTAATCGCCTTGCAGCA
CATCCCCCTTTCGCCAGCTGGCGTAATAGCGAAGAGGCCCGCACCGATCGCCCTTCCCAACAGTTGCGCA
GCCTGAATGGCGAATGGCGCG
[124 nt withheld, positions 7022-7145]
C
[91 nt withheld, positions 7147-7237]
A
[49 nt withheld, positions 7239-7287]
CCTTTGACGTTGGAGTCCACGTTCTTT
[37 nt withheld, positions 7315-7351]
ACCCTATCTCGGTCTATTCTTTTGATTTATAAGGGATTTTGCCGATTTCGGCCTATTGGTTAAAAAATGA
GCTGATTTAACAAAAATTTAACGCGAATTTTAACAAAATATTAACGTTTACAATTTCCTGATGCGGTATT
TTCTCCTTACGCATCTGTGCGGTATTTCACACCGCATAGGGTAATAACTGATATAATTAAATTGAAGCTC
TAATTTGTGAGTTTAGTATACATGCATTTACTTATAATACAGTTTTTTAGTTTTGCTGGCCGCATCTTCT
CAAATATGCTTCCCAGCCTGCTTTTCTGTAACGTTCACCCTCTACCTTAGCATCCCTTCCCTTTGCAAAT
AGTCCTCTTCCAACAATAATAATGTCAGATCCTGTAGAGACCACATCATCCACGGTTCTATACTGTTGAC
CCAATGCGTCTCCCTTGTCATCTAAACCCACACCGGGTGTCATAATCAACCAATCGTAACCTTCATCTCT
TCCACCCATGTCTCTTTGAGCAATAAAGCCGATAACAAAATCTTTGTCGCTCTTCGCAATGTCAACAGTA
CCCTTAGTATATTCTCCAGTAGATAGGGAGCCCTTGCATGACAATTCTGCTAACATCAAAAGGCCTCTAG
GTTCCTTTGTTACTTCTTCTGCCGCCTGCTTCAAACCGCTAACAATACCTGGGCCCACCACACCGTGTGC
ATTCGTAATGTCTGCCCATTCTGCTATTCTGTATACACCCGCAGAGTACTGCAATTTGACTGTATTACCA
ATGTCAGCAAATTTTCTGTCTTCGAAGAGTAAAAAATTGTACTTGGCGGATAATGCCTTTAGCGGCTTAA
CTGTGCCCTCCATGGAAAAATCAGTCAAGATATCCACATGTGTTTTTAGTAAACAAATTTTGGGACCTAA
TGCTTCAACTAACTCCAGTAATTCCTTGGTGGTACGAACATCCAATGAAGCACACAAGTTTGTTTGCTTT
TCGTGCATGATATTAAATAGCTTGGCAGCAACAGGACTAGGATGAGTAGCAGCACGTTCCTTATATGTAG
CTTTCGACATGATTTATCTTCGTTTCCTGCAGGTTTTTGTTCTGTGCAGTTGGGTTAAGAATACTGGGCA
ATTTCATGTTTCTTCAACACTACATATGCGTATATATACCAATCTAAGTCTGTGCTCCTTCCTTCGTTCT
TCCTTCTGTTCGGAGATTACCGAATCAAAAAAATTTCAAAGAAACCGAAATCAAAAAAAAGAATAAAAAA
AAAATGATGAATTGAATTGAAAAGCTGTGGTATGGTGCACTCTCAGTACAATCTGCTCTGATGCCGCATA
GTTAAGCCAGCCCCGACACCCGCCAACACCCGCTGACGCGCCCTGACGGGCTTGTCTGCTCCCGGCATCC
GCTTACAGACAAGCTGTGACCGTCTCCGGGAGCTGCATGTGTCAGAGGTTTTCACCGTCATCACCGAAAC
GCGCGA
