>Addgene plasmid #14299 | pAG426GAL-ECFP-ccdB | addgene partial sequence | sequence record 20830 | 14299 with pRS_marker
TTTTCATTCATCATTTTTTTTTTATTCTTTTTTTTGATTTCGGTTTCCTTGAAATTTTTTTGATTCGGTA
ATCTCCGAACAGAAGGAAGAACGAAGGAAGGAGCACAGACTTAGATTGGTATATATACGCATATGTAGTG
TTGAAGAAACATGAAATTGCCCAGTATTCTTAACCCAACTGCACAGAACAAAAACCTGCAGGAAACGAAG
ATAAATCATGTCGAAAGCTACATATAAGGAACGTGCTGCTACTCATCCTAGTCCTGTTGCTGCCAAGCTA
TTTAATATCATGCACGAAAAGCAAACAAACTTGTGTGCTTCATTGGATGTTCGTACCACCAAGGAATTAC
TGGAGTTAGTTGAAGCATTAGGTCCCAAAATTTGTTTACTAAAAACACATGTGGATATCTTGACTGATTT
TTCCATGGAGGGCACAGTTAAGCCGCTAAAGGCATTATCCGCCAAGTACAATTTTTTACTCTTCGAAGAC
AGAAAATTTGCTGACATTGGTAATACAGTCAAATTGCAGTACTCTGCGGGTGTATACAGAATAGCAGAAT
GGGCAGACATTACGAATGCACACGGTGTGGTGGGCCCAGGTATTG
