>Addgene plasmid #14299 | pAG426GAL-ECFP-ccdB | addgene partial sequence | sequence record 20831 | 14299 with EXFP-R
TAGCCTTCGGGCATGGCGGACTTGAAGAAGTCGTGCTGCTTCATGTGGTCGGGGTAGCGGCTGAAGCACT
GCACGCCCCAGGTCAGGGTGGTCACGAGGGTGGGCCAGGGCACGGGCAGCTTGCCGGTGGTGCAGATGAA
CTTCAGGGTCAGCTTGCCGTAGGTGGCATCGCCCTCGCCCTCGCCGGACACGCTGAACTTGTGGCCGTTT
ACGTCGCCGTCCAGCTCGACCAGGATGGGCACCACCCCGGTGAACAGCTCCTCGCCCTTGCTCACCATTT
TGTCCCGGGGGATCCACTAGTTCTAGAATCCGGGGTTTTTTCTCCTTGACGTTAAAGTATAGAGGTATAT
TAACAATTTTTTGTTGATACTTTTATTACATTTGAATAAGAAGTAATACAAACCGAAAATGTTGAAAGTA
TTAGTTAAAGTGGTTATGCAGTTTTTGCATTTATATATCTGTTAATAGATCAAAAATCATCGCTTCGCTG
ATTAATTACCCCAGAAATAAGGCTAAAAAACTAATCGCATTATCATCCTATGGTTGTTAATTTGATTCGT
TCATTTGAAGGTTTGTGGGGCCAGGTTACTGCCAATTTTTCCTCTTCATAACCATAAAAGCTAGTATTGT
AGAATCTT
