>Addgene plasmid #14299 | pAG426GAL-ECFP-ccdB | addgene partial sequence | sequence record 127226 | pGEX3 5'-CCGGGAGCTGCATGTGTCAGAGG-3'
TATGATCCAATATCAAAGGAAATGATAGCATTGAAGGATGAGACTAATCCAATTGAGGAGTGGCAGCATA
TAGAACAGCTAAAGGGTAGTGCTGAAGGAAGCATACGATACCCCGCATGGAATGGGATAATATCACAGGA
GGTACTAGACTACCTTTCATCCTACATAAATAGACGCATATAAGTACGCATTTAAGCATAAACACGCACT
ATGCCGTTCTTCTCATGTATATATATATACAGGCAACACGCAGATATAGGTGCGACGTGAACAGTGAGCT
GTATGTGCGCAGCTCGCGTTGCATTTTCGGAAGCGCTCGTTTTCGGAAACGCTTTGAAGTTCCTATTCCG
AAGTTCCTATTCTCTAGAAAGTATAGGAACTTCAGAGCGCTTTTGAAAACCAAAAGCGCTCTGAAGACGC
ACTTTCAAAAAACCAAAAACGCACCGGACTGTAACGAGCTACTAAAATATTGCGAATACCGCTTCCACAA
ACATTGCTCAAAAGTATCTCTTTGCTATATATCTCTGTGCTATATCCCTATATAACCTACCCATCCACCT
TTCGCTCCTTGAACTTGCATCTAAACTCGACCTCTACATTTTTTATGTTTATCTCTAGTATTACTCTTTA
GACAAAAAAATTGTAGTAAGAACTATTCATAGAGTGAATCGAAAACAATACGAAAATGTAAACATTTCCT
ATACGTAGTATATAGAGACAAAATAGAAGAAACCGTTCATAATTTTCTGACCAATGAAGAATCATCAACG
CTATCACTTTCTGTTCACAAAGTATGCGCAATCCACATCGGTATAGAATATAATCGGGGATGCCTT
